>Addgene plasmid #105210 | pLN193 (SSX1p-[mK-Ex1]-[miR1-Mv3 intron]-[mK-Ex2]-BS(Pe)) | addgene full sequence | sequence record 201293 | Addgene NGS Result
CCGTAAAAAGGCCGCGTTGCTGGCGTTTTTCCATAGGCTCCGCCCCCCTGACGAGCATCACAAAAATCGA
CGCTCAAGTCAGAGGTGGCGAAACCCGACAGGACTATAAAGATACCAGGCGTTTCCCCCTGGAAGCTCCC
TCGTGCGCTCTCCTGTTCCGACCCTGCCGCTTACCGGATACCTGTCCGCCTTTCTCCCTTCGGGAAGCGT
GGCGCTTTCTCATAGCTCACGCTGTAGGTATCTCAGTTCGGTGTAGGTCGTTCGCTCCAAGCTGGGCTGT
GTGCACGAACCCCCCGTTCAGCCCGACCGCTGCGCCTTATCCGGTAACTATCGTCTTGAGTCCAACCCGG
TAAGACACGACTTATCGCCACTGGCAGCAGCCACTGGTAACAGGATTAGCAGAGCGAGGTATGTAGGCGG
TGCTACAGAGTTCTTGAAGTGGTGGCCTAACTACGGCTACACTAGAAGAACAGTATTTGGTATCTGCGCT
CTGCTGAAGCCAGTTACCTTCGGAAAAAGAGTTGGTAGCTCTTGATCCGGCAAACAAACCACCGCTGGTA
GCGGTGGTTTTTTTGTTTGCAAGCAGCAGATTACGCGCAGAAAAAAAGGATCTCAAGAAGATCCTTTGAT
CTTTTCTACGGGGTCTGACGCTCAGTGGAACGAAAACTCACGTTAAGGGATTTTGGTCATGAGATTATCA
AAAAGGATCTTCACCTAGATCCTTTTAAATTAAAAATGAAGTTTTAAATCAATCTAAAGTATATATGAGT
AAACTTGGTCTGACAGTTACCAATGCTTAATCAGTGAGGCACCTATCTCAGCGATCTGTCTATTTCGTTC
ATCCATAGTTGCCTGACTCCCCGTCGTGTAGATAACTACGATACGGGAGGGCTTACCATCTGGCCCCAGT
GCTGCAATGATACCGCGAGACCCACGCTCACCGGCTCCAGATTTATCAGCAATAAACCAGCCAGCCGGAA
GGGCCGAGCGCAGAAGTGGTCCTGCAACTTTATCCGCCTCCATCCAGTCTATTAATTGTTGCCGGGAAGC
TAGAGTAAGTAGTTCGCCAGTTAATAGTTTGCGCAACGTTGTTGCCATTGCTACAGGCATCGTGGTGTCA
CGCTCGTCGTTTGGTATGGCTTCATTCAGCTCCGGTTCCCAACGATCAAGGCGAGTTACATGATCCCCCA
TGTTGTGCAAAAAAGCGGTTAGCTCCTTCGGTCCTCCGATCGTTGTCAGAAGTAAGTTGGCCGCAGTGTT
ATCACTCATGGTTATGGCAGCACTGCATAATTCTCTTACTGTCATGCCATCCGTAAGATGCTTTTCTGTG
ACTGGTGAGTACTCAACCAAGTCATTCTGAGAATAGTGTATGCGGCGACCGAGTTGCTCTTGCCCGGCGT
CAATACGGGATAATACCGCGCCACATAGCAGAACTTTAAAAGTGCTCATCATTGGAAAACGTTCTTCGGG
GCGAAAACTCTCAAGGATCTTACCGCTGTTGAGATCCAGTTCGATGTAACCCACTCGTGCACCCAACTGA
TCTTCAGCATCTTTTACTTTCACCAGCGTTTCTGGGTGAGCAAAAACAGGAAGGCAAAATGCCGCAAAAA
AGGGAATAAGGGCGACACGGAAATGTTGAATACTCATACTCTTCCTTTTTCAATATTATTGAAGCATTTA
TCAGGGTTATTGTCTCATGAGCGGATACATATTTGAATGTATTTAGAAAAATAAACAAATAGGGGTTCCG
CGCACATTTCCCCGAAAAGTGCCACCTG
[124 nt withheld, positions 1779-1902]
C
[91 nt withheld, positions 1904-1994]
A
[49 nt withheld, positions 1996-2044]
CCTTTGACGTTGGAGTCCACGTTCTTT
[37 nt withheld, positions 2072-2108]
ACCCTATCTCGGTCTATTCTTTTGATTTATAAGGGATTTTGCCGATTTCGGCCTATTGGTTAAAAAATGA
GCTGATTTAACAAAAATTTAACGCGAATTTTAACAAAATATTAACGCTTACAATTTGCCATTCGCCATTC
AGGCTGCGCAACTGTTGGGAAGGGCGATCGGTGCGGGCCTCTTCGCTATTACGCCAGCCCAAGCTACCAT
GATAAGTAAGTAATATTAAGGTACGGGAGGTACTTGGAGGTACCCGGCCGCCCTGCAGGGTAGCCAGATC
ATGGCTCACTGCAACCTCGTACTCCTGGGCTCAAGCTATCCTCCTACCTCAGCCTCCTGAGTAACGGACT
ACAGGCACACCACCCCACCTCGCTAATTTTATTTATTTTTTTTGTAGAGAAAAGAGACAGGGTATTGCTC
TGTTGCCCAGGGTGGGGTGCAGTGGCATGATCATGGCTCACTGCAACCTCTGCCTCCCAGGTTCAAGTGA
TCCTCCAGCTGTGGCCTCCCTAAGTGCTGGGATTACAACCGTGAGCCGCCGCACCGGCCCAAATTTCTTA
CGTCACTACAGAGTTCCTAGGAAAAAATCCCATACCTGAAAAAGATAGAAACTGACAGGAAGGATTTGAG
ATGATGACCTGCTTCATATACACTCCTTATTAAAACTGGATAACAATGCACCACCGAGGAGGTGGGGAGG
GATAGGAAAAATGAAAAGAGAAAATCAGCGCATGCGTACTCTGATTTGGGAAGACTCCAAAGAGAAAATC
AGAGCATGCGTACTCTGAACTTGGAGTAGCCAATCCCAGGGGATGCTTTAGGCGGGAAAGTCAGAGTTTC
TGCCTCCATTTTGAGAAGGTTCTGTCCCTAGAGCCTAGACTGATAGACCCCACATCAGCTTGGCTTGTCC
CGCCTACTGTTCTGACTTCTGATTGGCCAGATGGAGTTCACTAACTGCCCTGATTGGTCCATCATCCTGG
AGCAATGACATTGCAGAATATTTTCTCCTCCTCCAGCCACACTTTGTCACCAACTGCTGCCAACTCGCCA
CCACTGCTGCCGACCTCGCAACCACTGCTTTGTCTCTGGCGCGCCAGCTCGCCACCATGGTGTCTAAGGG
CGAAGAGCTGATTAAGGAGAACATGCACATGAAGCTGTACATGGAGGGCACCGTGAACAACCACCACTTC
AAGTGCACATCCGAGGGCGAAGGCAAGCCCTACGAGGGCACCCAGACCATGAGAATCAAGGTGGTCGAGG
GCGGCCCTCTCCCCTTCGCCTTCGACATCCTGGCTACCAGCTTCATGTACGGCAGCAAAACCTTCATCAA
CCACACCCAGGGCATCCCCGACTTCTTTAAGCAGTCCTTCCCTGAGGTAAGTGTGCTCGCTTCGGCAGCA
CATATACTATGTTGAATGAGGCTTCAGTACTTTACAGAATCGTTGCCTGCACATCTTGGAAACACTTGCT
GGGATTACTTCTTCAGGGACTTCTTAACCCAACAGAAGGCTCGAGAAGGTATATTGCTGTTGACAGTGAG
CGCCGCTTGAAGTCTTTAATTAAATAGTGAAGCCACAGATGTATTTAATTAAAGACTTCAAGCGGTGCCT
ACTGCCTCGGACTTCAAGGGGCTAGAATTCAAGGGGCTACTTTAGGAGCAATTATCTTGTTTACTAAAAC
TGAATACCTTGCTATCTCTTTGATACATTTTTACAAAGCTGAATTAAAATGGTATAAATTAAATCACTTT
TTTCAATTGTACTAACTTCGAGTCTTCTTTTTTTTTTTCACAGGGCTTCACATGGGAGAGAGTCACCACA
TACGAAGACGGGGGCGTGCTGACCGCTACCCAGGACACCAGCCTCCAGGACGGCTGCCTCATCTACAACG
TCAAGATCAGAGGGGTGAACTTCCCATCCAACGGCCCTGTGATGCAGAAGAAAACACTCGGCTGGGAGGC
CTCCACCGAGATGCTGTACCCCGCTGACGGCGGCCTGGAAGGCAGAAGCGACATGGCCCTGAAGCTCGTG
GGCGGGGGCCACCTGATCTGCAACTTGAAGACCACATACAGATCCAAGAAACCCGCTAAGAACCTCAAGA
TGCCCGGCGTCTACTATGTGGACAGAAGACTGGAAAGAATCAAGGAGGCCGACAAAGAGACCTACGTCGA
GCAGCACGAGGTGGCTGTGGCCAGATACTGCGACCTCCCTAGCAAACTGGGGCACAAACTTAATTGATAA
ACATAGGATGGCAAGATCCTGGTATCGGTCTGCGAGCACCGCTTGAAGTCTTTAATTAAATACGCACCGC
TTGAAGTCTTTAATTAAATACGCACCGCTTGAAGTCTTTAATTAAATACCTCGAGCCTCTGGCCACATCG
GTTCCTGCGGTAAGCGGGACTCTGGGGTTCGAAATGACCGACCAAGCGACGCCCAACCTGCCATCACGAG
ATTTCGATTCCACCGCCGCCTTCTATGAAAGGTTGGGCTTCGGAATCGTTTTCCGGGACGCCGGCTGGAT
GATCCTCCAGCGCGGGGATCTCATGCTGGAGTTCTTCGCCCACCCTAGGGGGAGGCTAACTGAAACACGG
AAGGAGACAATACCGGAAGGAACCCGCGCTATGACGGCAATAAAAAGACAGAATAAAACGCACGGTGTTG
GGTCGTTTGTTCATAAACGCGGGGTTCGGTCCCAGGGCTGGCACTCTGTCGATACCCCACCGAGACGCCA
TTGGGGCCAATACGCCCGCGTTTCTTCCTTTTCCCCACCCCACCCCCCAAGTTCGGGTGAAGGCCCAGGG
CTCGCAGCCAACGTCGGGGCGGCAGGCCCTGCCATAGCCTCAGGTATGTCGACCGATGCCCTTGAGAGCC
TTCAACCCAGTCAGCTCCTTCCGGTGGGCGCGGGGCATGACTATCGTCGCCGCACTTATGACTGTCTTCT
TTATCATGCAACTCGTAGGACAGGTGCCGGCAGCGCTCTTCCGCTTCCTCGCTCACTGACTCGCTGCGCT
CGGTCGTTCGGCTGCGGCGAGCGGTATCAGCTCACTCAAAGGCGGTAATACGGTTATCCACAGAATCAGG
GGATAACGCAGGAAAGAACATGTGAGCAAAAGGCCAGCAAAAGGCCAGGAA
Features (pLannotate 1.2.2; 16 found; start..end, strand, type, name):
     28..616     -  rep_origin     ori: high-copy-number ColE1/pMB1/pBR322/pUC origin of replication
    787..1647    -  CDS            AmpR: β-lactamase; bla; confers resistance to ampicillin, carbenicillin, and related antibiotics
   1648..1752    -  promoter       AmpR promoter: bla
   1779..2207    +  rep_origin     f1 ori (sequence partly withheld): f1 bacteriophage origin of replication; arrow indicates direction of (+) strand synthesis
   2239..2306    -  CDS            lacZα (fragment): LacZα fragment of β-galactosidase; lacZ fragment
   2381..2449    +  CDS            SPANXA2-OT1 (fragment): SPOT1_HUMAN - Also known as CXorf18. Protein uncertain: Swiss-Prot protein existence level 5. From Homo sapiens (Human).
   2519..2644    +  CDS            BCAS4 (fragment): BCAS4_HUMAN - Experimental evidence at protein level: Swiss-Prot protein existence level 1. From Homo sapiens (Human).
   3215..3485    +  CDS            TagRFP (fragment): monomeric derivative of red fluorescent protein from Entacmaea quadricolor (Merzlyak et al., 2007) mammalian codon-optimized
   3746..3858    +  ncRNA          3' miR-30a: sequence downstream of the 71-nt precursor of the human miR-30a microRNA (Zeng et al., 2002) miRNA
   3900..4345    +  CDS            TagRFP (fragment): monomeric derivative of red fluorescent protein from Entacmaea quadricolor (Merzlyak et al., 2007) mammalian codon-optimized
   4350..4383    -  CDS            KanR (fragment): aminoglycoside phosphotransferase; aph(3')-Ia; confers resistance to kanamycin
   4522..4674    +  CDS            ble (fragment): BLE_KLEPN - Experimental evidence at protein level: Swiss-Prot protein existence level 1. Binding protein with a strong affinity to the bleomycin family of antibiotics. Binds to CL990; an antimitotic-antibiotic compound. From Klebsiella pneumoniae.
   4733..4780    +  polyA_signal   HSV TK poly(A) signal: herpes simplex virus thymidine kinase polyadenylation signal (Cole and Stacy, 1985)
   4871..4887    -  polyA_signal   bGH poly(A) signal (fragment): bovine growth hormone polyadenylation signal
   4956..5087    +  CDS            TcR (fragment): tetracycline efflux protein; tet; confers resistance to tetracycline
   5086..5219    -  rep_origin     RSF ori (fragment): Plasmids containing the RSF 1030 origin of replication can be propagated in E. coli cells that contain additional plasmids with compatible origins.
