[The description below was written by a language model from this plasmid's Addgene catalogue record and pLannotate feature annotations shown in this document.]
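Description:
pLN193 is a 5.2 kb mammalian expression and synthetic-biology plasmid built on a pGL3 backbone. It is "Module 1" of a synthetic RNA-based gene circuit developed for cancer immunotherapy. It is propagated in E. coli through a high-copy ColE1/pUC-type origin and selected with ampicillin via the β-lactamase gene and its native promoter. An f1 phage origin is also present. No complete mammalian selection marker is annotated. The short hits to lacZα, KanR, ble, TcR, the RSF origin and the bGH poly(A) signal are small fragments, probably backbone remnants or chance matches rather than functional parts.

The payload is a fully synthetic cassette in which the SSX1 promoter drives the red fluorescent protein mKate2. This promoter presumably occupies the region upstream of the reporter, where the annotation tool found only short human gene fragments. The mKate2 coding sequence is split into two exons, which appear in the feature table as two TagRFP-related fragments because mKate2 belongs to the same Entacmaea quadricolor family. Between them lies the "miR1-Mv3" intron (version 3), which carries a synthetic microRNA; an annotated miR-30a downstream flanking sequence suggests a miR-30a-type scaffold. Splicing restores the mKate2 reading frame and releases the intronic miRNA. The "BS(Pe)" element after the second exon denotes binding sites for that miRNA, likely perfectly complementary ones, though the record does not spell this out. An HSV TK polyadenylation signal lies downstream.

Because the transcript produces a miRNA that targets its own 3′ region, the module represses itself, giving the self-inhibiting mKate2 expression stated in the record. It is used as a promoter-responsive input module with a fluorescent readout in circuit prototyping. The record does not describe how this repression is relieved by other modules.
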