Addgene plasmid #105210: pLN193 (SSX1p-[mK-Ex1]-[miR1-Mv3 intron]-[mK-Ex2]-BS(Pe))
Purpose: Module 1 - SSX1 promoter drives self-inhibiting mKate2 expression (Version 3 intron - see PMID: 29056342 for detailed information)
Depositing lab: Timothy Lu. Depositing organization: Massachusetts Institute of Technology. Publication: Synthetic RNA-Based Immunomodulatory Gene Circuits for Cancer Immunotherapy. Nissim L, Wu MR, Pery E, Binder-Nissim A, Suzuki HI, Stupp D, Wehrspaun C, Tabach Y, Sharp PA, Lu TK. Cell. 2017 Nov 16;171(5):1138-1150.e15. doi: 10.1016/j.cell.2017.09.049. Epub 2017 Oct 19. PubMed 29056342.
Backbone
  Vector backbone: pGL3
  Vector type: Mammalian Expression, Synthetic Biology
Growth in bacteria
  Bacterial resistance: Ampicillin, 100 μg/mL
  Growth temperature: 37°C
  Growth strain: DH5alpha
  Copy number: Unknown
Gene/Insert
  Gene/Insert name: SSX1p-[mK-Ex1]-[miR1-Mv3 intron]-[mK-Ex2]-BS(Pe)
  Species: Synthetic
Terms and licenses: Academic/Nonprofit Terms; Industry Terms: Not Available to Industry
How to cite: pLN193 (SSX1p-[mK-Ex1]-[miR1-Mv3 intron]-[mK-Ex2]-BS(Pe)) was a gift from Timothy Lu (Addgene plasmid # 105210 ; http://n2t.net/addgene:105210 ; RRID:Addgene_105210)
